Addgene plasmid #54665: EBFP2-C1
Purpose: (Empty Backbone) Localization: C1 Cloning Vector, Excitation: 383, Emission: 448
Depositing lab: Michael Davidson. Depositing organization: Florida State University, Tallahassee.
Backbone
  Vector backbone: EBFP2-C1
  Backbone size (bp): 4750
  Vector type: Mammalian Expression
  Selectable markers: Neomycin (select with G418)
  Tag / fusion protein: EBFP2 (N terminal on backbone)
Growth in bacteria
  Bacterial resistance: Kanamycin, 50 μg/mL
  Growth temperature: 37°C
  Growth strain: DH5alpha
  Copy number: High Copy
Gene/Insert
  Gene/Insert name: None
  Tag / fusion protein: EBFP2 (N terminal on backbone)
Terms and licenses: Academic/Nonprofit Terms; Industry Terms
Depositor comments: EBFP-S30R-Y39N-T65S-S72A-N105T-I128V-V150I-D155VI171V-N198S-A206V-V224R. Excitation = 383; Emission = 448
How to cite: EBFP2-C1 was a gift from Michael Davidson (Addgene plasmid # 54665 ; http://n2t.net/addgene:54665 ; RRID:Addgene_54665)
