[The description below was written by a language model from this plasmid's Addgene catalogue record and pLannotate feature annotations shown in this document.]
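Description:
EBFP2-C1 is an empty mammalian expression backbone of the "C1" cloning-vector type, designed for building fusions in which the blue fluorescent protein EBFP2 sits at the N-terminus of a protein of interest. No insert is present. The catalogue lists the backbone at about 4.75 kb, and the sequenced record is 4,731 nt. The plasmid replicates at high copy in E. coli from a ColE1/pUC-type origin and also carries an f1 phage origin, which allows single-stranded DNA production. One NeoR/KanR (Tn5 aminoglycoside phosphotransferase) gene serves both hosts. A bacterial bla-type promoter drives it for kanamycin selection in E. coli, and the adjacent SV40 enhancer/early promoter drives it for G418 selection of stable mammalian transfectants, with an HSV TK polyadenylation signal terminating the transcript.

The expression cassette consists of the human cytomegalovirus immediate early enhancer and promoter, the EBFP2 coding sequence, a multiple cloning site placed immediately downstream of it, and an SV40 polyadenylation signal. A gene cloned in frame into the MCS is therefore expressed as an EBFP2-tagged fusion under strong constitutive CMV control, while the unmodified vector expresses EBFP2 alone. EBFP2 is an Aequorea victoria-derived, constitutively fluorescent blue protein described as a rapidly maturing monomer. The depositor lists it as EBFP bearing a series of point substitutions, with excitation at 383 nm and emission at 448 nm. The short large T antigen, ble and bGH poly(A) fragments in the annotation appear to be partial matches within backbone sequence rather than functional elements. Typical uses are live-cell localization studies and multicolour imaging with a blue-tagged protein.
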