Features (pLannotate 1.2.2; 15 found; start..end, strand, type, name):
     16..319     +  enhancer       CMV enhancer: human cytomegalovirus immediate early enhancer
    320..523     +  promoter       CMV promoter: human cytomegalovirus (CMV) immediate early promoter
    568..1284    +  CDS            EBFP2: EBFP2 is a basic (constitutively fluorescent) blue fluorescent protein published in 2007, derived from Aequorea victoria. It is reported to be a rapidly-maturing monomer with moderate acid sensitivity.
   1285..1350    +  misc_feature   MCS: multiple cloning site
   1367..1451    +  CDS            large T antigen (fragment): large T antigen from SV40 (simian virus 40)
   1474..1595    +  polyA_signal   SV40 poly(A) signal: SV40 polyadenylation signal
   1629..2057    -  rep_origin     f1 ori (sequence partly withheld): f1 bacteriophage origin of replication; arrow indicates direction of (+) strand synthesis
   2084..2188    +  promoter       AmpR promoter: bla
   2190..2547    +  promoter       SV40 promoter: SV40 enhancer and early promoter
   2582..3376    +  CDS            NeoR/KanR: aminoglycoside phosphotransferase from Tn5; aph(3')-II (or nptII); confers resistance to neomycin, kanamycin, and G418 (Geneticin®)
   3397..3549    +  CDS            ble (fragment): BLE_KLEPN - Experimental evidence at protein level: Swiss-Prot protein existence level 1. Binding protein with a strong affinity to the bleomycin family of antibiotics. Binds to CL990; an antimitotic-antibiotic compound. From Klebsiella pneumoniae.
   3608..3655    +  polyA_signal   HSV TK poly(A) signal: herpes simplex virus thymidine kinase polyadenylation signal (Cole and Stacy, 1985)
   3746..3762    -  polyA_signal   bGH poly(A) signal (fragment): bovine growth hormone polyadenylation signal
   3984..4572    +  rep_origin     ori: high-copy-number ColE1/pMB1/pBR322/pUC origin of replication
   4687..4731    +  enhancer       CMV enhancer (fragment): human cytomegalovirus immediate early enhancer
>Addgene plasmid #54665 | EBFP2-C1 | addgene full sequence | sequence record 151383 | Addgene NGS Result
ATATATGGAGTTCCGCGTTACATAACTTACGGTAAATGGCCCGCCTGGCTGACCGCCCAACGACCCCCGC
CCATTGACGTCAATAATGACGTATGTTCCCATAGTAACGCCAATAGGGACTTTCCATTGACGTCAATGGG
TGGAGTATTTACGGTAAACTGCCCACTTGGCAGTACATCAAGTGTATCATATGCCAAGTACGCCCCCTAT
TGACGTCAATGACGGTAAATGGCCCGCCTGGCATTATGCCCAGTACATGACCTTATGGGACTTTCCTACT
TGGCAGTACATCTACGTATTAGTCATCGCTATTACCATGGTGATGCGGTTTTGGCAGTACATCAATGGGC
GTGGATAGCGGTTTGACTCACGGGGATTTCCAAGTCTCCACCCCATTGACGTCAATGGGAGTTTGTTTTG
GCACCAAAATCAACGGGACTTTCCAAAATGTCGTAACAACTCCGCCCCATTGACGCAAATGGGCGGTAGG
CGTGTACGGTGGGAGGTCTATATAAGCAGAGCTGGTTTAGTGAACCGTCAGATCCGCTAGCGCTACCGGT
CGCCACCATGGTGAGCAAGGGCGAGGAGCTGTTCACCGGGGTGGTGCCCATCCTGGTCGAGCTGGACGGC
GACGTAAACGGCCACAAGTTCAGCGTGAGGGGCGAGGGCGAGGGCGATGCCACCAACGGCAAGCTGACCC
TGAAGTTCATCTGCACCACCGGCAAGCTGCCCGTGCCCTGGCCCACCCTCGTGACCACCCTGAGCCACGG
CGTGCAGTGCTTCGCCCGCTACCCCGACCACATGAAGCAGCACGACTTCTTCAAGTCCGCCATGCCCGAA
GGCTACGTCCAGGAGCGCACCATCTTCTTCAAGGACGACGGCACCTACAAGACCCGCGCCGAGGTGAAGT
TCGAGGGCGACACCCTGGTGAACCGCATCGAGCTGAAGGGCGTCGACTTCAAGGAGGACGGCAACATCCT
GGGGCACAAGCTGGAGTACAACTTCAACAGCCACAACATCTATATCATGGCCGTCAAGCAGAAGAACGGC
ATCAAGGTGAACTTCAAGATCCGCCACAACGTGGAGGACGGCAGCGTGCAGCTCGCCGACCACTACCAGC
AGAACACCCCCATCGGCGACGGCCCCGTGCTGCTGCCCGACAGCCACTACCTGAGCACCCAGTCCGTGCT
GAGCAAAGACCCCAACGAGAAGCGCGATCACATGGTCCTGCTGGAGTTCCGCACCGCCGCCGGGATCACT
CTCGGCATGGACGAGCTGTACAAGTCCGGACTCAGATCTCGAGCTCAAGCTTCGAATTCTGCAGTCGACG
GTACCGCGGGCCCGGGATCCACCGGATCTAGATAACTGATCATAATCAGCCATACCACATTTGTAGAGGT
TTTACTTGCTTTAAAAAACCTCCCACACCTCCCCCTGAACCTGAAACATAAAATGAATGCAATTGTTGTT
GTTAACTTGTTTATTGCAGCTTATAATGGTTACAAATAAAGCAATAGCATCACAAATTTCACAAATAAAG
CATTTTTTTCACTGCATTCTAGTTGTGGTTTGTCCAAACTCATCAATGTATCTTAACGCGTAAATTGTAA
GCGTTAATATTTTGTTAAAATTCGCGTTAAATTTTTGTTAAATCAGCTCATTTTTTAACCAATAGGCCGA
AATCGGCAAAATCCCTTATAAATCAAAAGAATAGACCGAGATAGGGT
[37 nt withheld, positions 1728-1764]
AAAGAACGTGGACTCCAACGTCAAAGG
[49 nt withheld, positions 1792-1840]
T
[91 nt withheld, positions 1842-1932]
G
[124 nt withheld, positions 1934-2057]
CAGGTGGCACTTTTCGGGGAAATGTGCGCGGAACCCCTATTTGTTTATTTTTCTAAATACATTCAAATAT
GTATCCGCTCATGAGACAATAACCCTGATAAATGCTTCAATAATATTGAAAAAGGAAGAGTCCTGAGGCG
GAAAGAACCAGCTGTGGAATGTGTGTCAGTTAGGGTGTGGAAAGTCCCCAGGCTCCCCAGCAGGCAGAAG
TATGCAAAGCATGCATCTCAATTAGTCAGCAACCAGGTGTGGAAAGTCCCCAGGCTCCCCAGCAGGCAGA
AGTATGCAAAGCATGCATCTCAATTAGTCAGCAACCATAGTCCCGCCCCTAACTCCGCCCATCCCGCCCC
TAACTCCGCCCAGTTCCGCCCATTCTCCGCCCCATGGCTGACTAATTTTTTTTATTTATGCAGAGGCCGA
GGCCGCCTCGGCCTCTGAGCTATTCCAGAAGTAGTGAGGAGGCTTTTTTGGAGGCCTAGGCTTTTGCAAA
GATCGATCAAGAGACAGGATGAGGATCGTTTCGCATGATTGAACAAGATGGATTGCACGCAGGTTCTCCG
GCCGCTTGGGTGGAGAGGCTATTCGGCTATGACTGGGCACAACAGACAATCGGCTGCTCTGATGCCGCCG
TGTTCCGGCTGTCAGCGCAGGGGCGCCCGGTTCTTTTTGTCAAGACCGACCTGTCCGGTGCCCTGAATGA
ACTGCAAGACGAGGCAGCGCGGCTATCGTGGCTGGCCACGACGGGCGTTCCTTGCGCAGCTGTGCTCGAC
GTTGTCACTGAAGCGGGAAGGGACTGGCTGCTATTGGGCGAAGTGCCGGGGCAGGATCTCCTGTCATCTC
ACCTTGCTCCTGCCGAGAAAGTATCCATCATGGCTGATGCAATGCGGCGGCTGCATACGCTTGATCCGGC
TACCTGCCCATTCGACCACCAAGCGAAACATCGCATCGAGCGAGCACGTACTCGGATGGAAGCCGGTCTT
GTCGATCAGGATGATCTGGACGAAGAGCATCAGGGGCTCGCGCCAGCCGAACTGTTCGCCAGGCTCAAGG
CGAGCATGCCCGACGGCGAGGATCTCGTCGTGACCCATGGCGATGCCTGCTTGCCGAATATCATGGTGGA
AAATGGCCGCTTTTCTGGATTCATCGACTGTGGCCGGCTGGGTGTGGCGGACCGCTATCAGGACATAGCG
TTGGCTACCCGTGATATTGCTGAAGAGCTTGGCGGCGAATGGGCTGACCGCTTCCTCGTGCTTTACGGTA
TCGCCGCTCCCGATTCGCAGCGCATCGCCTTCTATCGCCTTCTTGACGAGTTCTTCTGAGCGGGACTCTG
GGGTTCGAAATGACCGACCAAGCGACGCCCAACCTGCCATCACGAGATTTCGATTCCACCGCCGCCTTCT
ATGAAAGGTTGGGCTTCGGAATCGTTTTCCGGGACGCCGGCTGGATGATCCTCCAGCGCGGGGATCTCAT
GCTGGAGTTCTTCGCCCACCCTAGGGGGAGGCTAACTGAAACACGGAAGGAGACAATACCGGAAGGAACC
CGCGCTATGACGGCAATAAAAAGACAGAATAAAACGCACGGTGTTGGGTCGTTTGTTCATAAACGCGGGG
TTCGGTCCCAGGGCTGGCACTCTGTCGATACCCCACCGAGACCCCATTGGGGCCAATACGCCCGCGTTTC
TTCCTTTTCCCCACCCCACCCCCCAAGTTCGGGTGAAGGCCCAGGGCTCGCAGCCAACGTCGGGGCGGCA
GGCCCTGCCATAGCCTCAGGTTACTCATATATACTTTAGATTGATTTAAAACTTCATTTTTAATTTAAAA
GGATCTAGGTGAAGATCCTTTTTGATAATCTCATGACCAAAATCCCTTAACGTGAGTTTTCGTTCCACTG
AGCGTCAGACCCCGTAGAAAAGATCAAAGGATCTTCTTGAGATCCTTTTTTTCTGCGCGTAATCTGCTGC
TTGCAAACAAAAAAACCACCGCTACCAGCGGTGGTTTGTTTGCCGGATCAAGAGCTACCAACTCTTTTTC
CGAAGGTAACTGGCTTCAGCAGAGCGCAGATACCAAATACTGTTCTTCTAGTGTAGCCGTAGTTAGGCCA
CCACTTCAAGAACTCTGTAGCACCGCCTACATACCTCGCTCTGCTAATCCTGTTACCAGTGGCTGCTGCC
AGTGGCGATAAGTCGTGTCTTACCGGGTTGGACTCAAGACGATAGTTACCGGATAAGGCGCAGCGGTCGG
GCTGAACGGGGGGTTCGTGCACACAGCCCAGCTTGGAGCGAACGACCTACACCGAACTGAGATACCTACA
GCGTGAGCTATGAGAAAGCGCCACGCTTCCCGAAGGGAGAAAGGCGGACAGGTATCCGGTAAGCGGCAGG
GTCGGAACAGGAGAGCGCACGAGGGAGCTTCCAGGGGGAAACGCCTGGTATCTTTATAGTCCTGTCGGGT
TTCGCCACCTCTGACTTGAGCGTCGATTTTTGTGATGCTCGTCAGGGGGGCGGAGCCTATGGAAAAACGC
CAGCAACGCGGCCTTTTTACGGTTCCTGGCCTTTTGCTGGCCTTTTGCTCACATGTTCTTTCCTGCGTTA
TCCCCTGATTCTGTGGATAACCGTATTACCGCCATGCATTAGTTATTAATAGTAATCAATTACGGGGTCA
TTAGTTCATAGCCC
