>Addgene plasmid #54665 | EBFP2-C1 | depositor partial sequence | sequence record 85062 | insert sequence
CGTGTACGGTGGGAGGTCTATATAAGCAGAGCTGGTTTAGTGAACCGTCAGATCCGCTAGCGCTACCGGT
CGCCACCATGGTGAGCAAGGGCGAGGAGCTGTTCACCGGGGTGGTGCCCATCCTGGTCGAGCTGGACGGC
GACGTAAACGGCCACAAGTTCAGCGTGAGGGGCGAGGGCGAGGGCGATGCCACCAACGGCAAGCTGACCC
TGAAGTTCATCTGCACCACCGGCAAGCTGCCCGTGCCCTGGCCCACCCTCGTGACCACCCTGAGCCACGG
CGTGCAGTGCTTCGCCCGCTACCCCGACCACATGAAGCAGCACGACTTCTTCAAGTCCGCCATGCCCGAA
GGCTACGTCCAGGAGCGCACCATCTTCTTCAAGGACGACGGCACCTACAAGACCCGCGCCGAGGTGAAGT
TCGAGGGCGACACCCTGGTGAACCGCATCGAGCTGAAGGGCGTCGACTTCAAGGAGGACGGCAACATCCT
GGGGCACAAGCTGGAGTACAACTTCAACAGCCACAACATCTATATCATGGCCGTCAAGCAGAAGAACGGC
ATCAAGGTGAACTTCAAGATCCGCCACAACGTGGAGGACGGCAGCGTGCAGCTCGCCGACCACTACCAGC
AGAACACCCCCATCGGCGACGGCCCCGTGCTGCTGCCCGACAGCCACTACCTGAGCACCCAGTCCGTGCT
GAGCAAAGACCCCAACGAGAAGCGCGATCACATGGTCCTGCTGGAGTTCCGCACCGCCGCCGGGATCACT
CTCGGCATGGACGAGCTGTACAAGTCCGGACTCAGATCTCGAGCTCAAGCTTCGAATTCTGCAGTCGACG
GTACCGCGGGCCCGGGATCCACCGGATCTAGATAACTGATCATAATCAGCCATACCACATTTGTAGAGGT
TTTACTTGCTTTAAAAAACCTCCCACACCTCCCCCTGAACCTGAAACATAAAATGAATGCAATTGTTGTT
GTTAACTTGTTTATTGCAGCTTATAATGGTTACAAATAAAGCAATAGCATCACAATTTCACAATAAAGCA
TTTTTTTCACTGCATTCTA
