>Addgene plasmid #54665 | EBFP2-C1 | addgene partial sequence | sequence record 93171 | CMV-F 5'-CGCAAATGGGCGGTAGGCGTG-3'
GTGAACCGTCAGATCCGCTAGCGCTACCGGTCGCCACCATGGTGAGCAAGGGCGAGGAGCTGTTCACCGG
GGTGGTGCCCATCCTGGTCGAGCTGGACGGCGACGTAAACGGCCACAAGTTCAGCGTGAGGGGCGAGGGC
GAGGGCGATGCCACCAACGGCAAGCTGACCCTGAAGTTCATCTGCACCACCGGCAAGCTGCCCGTGCCCT
GGCCCACCCTCGTGACCACCCTGAGCCACGGCGTGCAGTGCTTCGCCCGCTACCCCGACCACATGAAGCA
GCACGACTTCTTCAAGTCCGCCATGCCCGAAGGCTACGTCCAGGAGCGCACCATCTTCTTCAAGGACGAC
GGCACCTACAAGACCCGCGCCGAGGTGAAGTTCGAGGGCGACACCCTGGTGAACCGCATCGAGCTGAAGG
GCGTCGACTTCAAGGAGGACGGCAACATCCTGGGGCACAAGCTGGAGTACAACTTCAACAGCCACAACAT
CTATATCATGGCCGTCAAGCAGAAGAACGGCATCAAGGTGAACTTCAAGATCCGCCACAACGTGGAGGAC
GGCAGCGTGCAGCTCGCCGACCACTACCAGCAGAACACCCCCATCGGCGACGGCCCCGTGCTGCTGCCCG
ACAGCCACTACCTGAGCACCCAGTCCGTGCTGAGCAAAGACCCCAACGAGAAGCGCGATCACATGGTCCT
GCTGGAGTTCCGCACCGCCGCCGGGATCACTCTCGGCATGGACGAGCTGTACAAGTCCGGACTCAGATCT
CGAGCTCAAGCTTCGAATTCTGCAGTCGACGGTACCGCGGGCCCGGGATCCACCGGATCTAGATAACTGA
TCATAATCAGCCATACCACATTTGTAGAGGTT
